Addgene plasmid #77473: HIPK4 gRNA (BRDN0001145493)
Purpose: 3rd generation lentiviral gRNA plasmid targeting human HIPK4
Depositing lab: John Doench & David Root. Depositing organization: Broad Institute. Publication: Optimized sgRNA design to maximize activity and minimize off-target effects of CRISPR-Cas9. Doench JG, Fusi N, Sullender M, Hegde M, Vaimberg EW, Donovan KF, Smith I, Tothova Z, Wilen C, Orchard R, Virgin HW, Listgarten J, Root DE. Nat Biotechnol. 2016 Jan 18. doi: 10.1038/nbt.3437. PubMed 26780180.
Backbone
  Vector backbone: lentiGuide-Puro
  Backbone manufacturer: Zhang Lab (Addgene plasmid # 52963)
  Vector type: Mammalian Expression, Lentiviral, CRISPR
  Selectable markers: Puromycin
Growth in bacteria
  Bacterial resistance: Ampicillin, 100 μg/mL
  Growth temperature: 37°C
  Growth strain: DH5alpha
  Copy number: High Copy
Gene/Insert
  Gene/Insert name: HIPK4 (alt names: HIPK4; NM_144685.4)
  gRNA/shRNA sequence: CGCTACATCTGCGAAACCCA
  Species: H. sapiens (human)
  Entrez Gene: HIPK4
  Promoter: hU6
  Cloning method: Unknown
  Sequencing primers: 5′ U6-F; 3′ pS2-R
Terms and licenses: Academic/Nonprofit Terms; Industry Terms: Not Available to Industry
Depositor comments: The gRNA was designed to target the following Genbank reference sequence(s): NM_144685.4. Note that this plasmid does NOT contain Cas9. It should be used in conjunction with lentiCas9-Blast (Addgene #52962) or otherwise with cell lines already expressing Cas9. Browse the full kinome gRNA library at http://www.addgene.org/pooled-library/broadgpp-human-kinome/ or visit http://www.broadinstitute.org/rnai/public/ for detailed protocols and information.
How to cite: HIPK4 gRNA (BRDN0001145493) was a gift from John Doench & David Root (Addgene plasmid # 77473 ; http://n2t.net/addgene:77473 ; RRID:Addgene_77473)
