[The description below was written by a language model from this plasmid's Addgene catalogue record and pLannotate feature annotations shown in this document.]
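Description:
HIPK4 gRNA (BRDN0001145493) is a third-generation lentiviral guide RNA plasmid built on the lentiGuide-Puro backbone. It delivers a single Streptococcus pyogenes-type sgRNA directed against human HIPK4, a gene included in a human kinome gRNA collection. In bacteria it is maintained by a high-copy ColE1/pUC-type origin and selected with ampicillin through the β-lactamase gene. The backbone also carries an f1 origin, an SV40 origin and poly(A) signal, T7 and T3 promoters, and remnants of lac sequences.

The viral transfer cassette begins with an RSV promoter fused to a truncated HIV-1 5' LTR, which makes genomic RNA production Tat-independent. This is followed by the Ψ packaging signal with a partial gag sequence, the Rev response element for nuclear export of the unspliced genome, and a central polypurine tract that aids nuclear import. The cassette ends in a U3-deleted, self-inactivating 3' LTR. Two expression units sit within this frame. A human U6 RNA polymerase III promoter drives the HIPK4-specific spacer joined to the gRNA scaffold. An EF-1α promoter with its intron A drives puromycin N-acetyltransferase, followed by a WPRE to enhance transcript stability and expression, so transduced mammalian cells can be selected with puromycin.

The plasmid does not encode Cas9. It is meant to be packaged into lentivirus with separate helper plasmids and used in cells that already express Cas9 or are co-transduced with a Cas9 vector, in order to disrupt the HIPK4 locus in knockout experiments.
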