Features (pLannotate 1.2.2; 29 found; start..end, strand, type, name):
     14..80      +  CDS            small t antigen (fragment): SV40 (simian virus 40) small t antigen
    106..317     +  promoter       EF-1α core promoter: core promoter for human elongation factor EF-1α
    318..1256    +  intron         EF-1α intron A: intron upstream of the start codon of human EF-1α
   1278..1877    +  CDS            PuroR (fragment): puromycin N-acetyltransferase; pac from Streptomyces; confers resistance to puromycin
   1893..2481    +  misc_feature   WPRE: woodchuck hepatitis virus posttranscriptional regulatory element
   2532..2551    +  misc_feature   cPPT/CTS (fragment): central polypurine tract and central termination sequence of HIV-1
   2553..2786    +  LTR            3' LTR (ΔU3): self-inactivating 3' long terminal repeat (LTR) from HIV-1
   2864..2985    +  polyA_signal   SV40 poly(A) signal: SV40 polyadenylation signal
   3025..3160    +  rep_origin     SV40 ori: SV40 origin of replication
   3181..3199    -  promoter       T7 promoter: promoter for bacteriophage T7 RNA polymerase
   3207..3362    +  CDS            lacZα (fragment): LacZα fragment of β-galactosidase; lacZ fragment
   3367..3795    +  rep_origin     f1 ori (sequence partly withheld): f1 bacteriophage origin of replication; arrow indicates direction of (+) strand synthesis
   3848..3952    +  promoter       AmpR promoter: bla
   3953..4813    +  CDS            AmpR: β-lactamase; bla; confers resistance to ampicillin, carbenicillin, and related antibiotics
   4984..5572    +  rep_origin     ori: high-copy-number ColE1/pMB1/pBR322/pUC origin of replication
   5755..5847    +  CDS            lacI (fragment): lac repressor; lacI; The lac repressor binds to the lac operator to inhibit transcription in E. coli. This inhibition can be relieved by adding lactose or isopropyl-β-D-thiogalactopyranoside (IPTG).
   5860..5881    +  protein_bind   CAP binding site: CAP binding activates transcription in the presence of cAMP. E. coli catabolite activator protein
   5896..5926    +  promoter       lac promoter: promoter for the E. coli lac operon
   5934..5950    +  protein_bind   lac operator: The lac repressor binds to the lac operator to inhibit transcription in E. coli. This inhibition can be relieved by adding lactose or isopropyl-β-D-thiogalactopyranoside (IPTG). lac repressor encoded by lacI
   5995..6013    +  promoter       T3 promoter: promoter for bacteriophage T3 RNA polymerase
   6041..6267    +  promoter       RSV promoter: Rous sarcoma virus enhancer/promoter
   6268..6448    +  LTR            5' LTR (truncated): truncated 5' long terminal repeat (LTR) from HIV-1
   6495..6620    +  misc_feature   HIV-1 Ψ: packaging signal of human immunodeficiency virus type 1
   6604..6967    +  CDS            HIV-1 gag (fragment): gag protein from human immunodeficiency virus 1; gag
   7113..7346    +  misc_feature   RRE: The Rev response element (RRE) of HIV-1 allows for Rev-dependent mRNA export from the nucleus to the cytoplasm.
   7723..7749    +  CDS            Rev (fragment): human immunodeficiency virus 1 (HIV-1) Rev protein; rev; enhances nuclear export of unspliced and incompletely spliced viral mRNAs
   7753..7993    +  promoter       U6 promoter: RNA polymerase III promoter for human U6 snRNA
   8023..8098    +  misc_RNA       gRNA scaffold: guide RNA scaffold for the Streptococcus pyogenes CRISPR/Cas9 system
   8154..8271    +  misc_feature   cPPT/CTS: central polypurine tract and central termination sequence of HIV-1
>Addgene plasmid #77473 | HIPK4 gRNA (BRDN0001145493) | addgene full sequence | sequence record 187830 | Addgene Assembled Sequence
CCCGGGTGCAAAGATGGATAAAGTTTTAAACAGAGAGGAATCTTTGCAGCTAATGGACCTTCTAGGTCTT
GAAAGGAGTGGGAATTGGCTCCGGTGCCCGTCAGTGGGCAGAGCGCACATCGCCCACAGTCCCCGAGAAG
TTGGGGGGAGGGGTCGGCAATTGATCCGGTGCCTAGAGAAGGTGGCGCGGGGTAAACTGGGAAAGTGATG
TCGTGTACTGGCTCCGCCTTTTTCCCGAGGGTGGGGGAGAACCGTATATAAGTGCAGTAGTCGCCGTGAA
CGTTCTTTTTCGCAACGGGTTTGCCGCCAGAACACAGGTAAGTGCCGTGTGTGGTTCCCGCGGGCCTGGC
CTCTTTACGGGTTATGGCCCTTGCGTGCCTTGAATTACTTCCACCTGGCTGCAGTACGTGATTCTTGATC
CCGAGCTTCGGGTTGGAAGTGGGTGGGAGAGTTCGAGGCCTTGCGCTTAAGGAGCCCCTTCGCCTCGTGC
TTGAGTTGAGGCCTGGCCTGGGCGCTGGGGCCGCCGCGTGCGAATCTGGTGGCACCTTCGCGCCTGTCTC
GCTGCTTTCGATAAGTCTCTAGCCATTTAAAATTTTTGATGACCTGCTGCGACGCTTTTTTTCTGGCAAG
ATAGTCTTGTAAATGCGGGCCAAGATCTGCACACTGGTATTTCGGTTTTTGGGGCCGCGGGCGGCGACGG
GGCCCGTGCGTCCCAGCGCACATGTTCGGCGAGGCGGGGCCTGCGAGCGCGGCCACCGAGAATCGGACGG
GGGTAGTCTCAAGCTGGCCGGCCTGCTCTGGTGCCTGGCCTCGCGCCGCCGTGTATCGCCCCGCCCTGGG
CGGCAAGGCTGGCCCGGTCGGCACCAGTTGCGTGAGCGGAAAGATGGCCGCTTCCCGGCCCTGCTGCAGG
GAGCTCAAAATGGAGGACGCGGCGCTCGGGAGAGCGGGCGGGTGAGTCACCCACACAAAGGAAAAGGGCC
TTTCCGTCCTCAGCCGTCGCTTCATGTGACTCCACGGAGTACCGGGCGCCGTCCAGGCACCTCGATTAGT
TCTCGAGCTTTTGGAGTACGTCGTCTTTAGGTTGGGGGGAGGGGTTTTATGCGATGGAGTTTCCCCACAC
TGAGTGGGTGGAGACTGAAGTTAGGCCAGCTTGGCACTTGATGTAATTCTCCTTGGAATTTGCCCTTTTT
GAGTTTGGATCTTGGTTCATTCTCAAGCCTCAGACAGTGGTTCAAAGTTTTTTTCTTCCATTTCAGGTGT
CGTGACGTACGGCCACCATGACCGAGTACAAGCCCACGGTGCGCCTCGCCACCCGCGACGACGTCCCCAG
GGCCGTACGCACCCTCGCCGCCGCGTTCGCCGACTACCCCGCCACGCGCCACACCGTCGATCCGGACCGC
CACATCGAGCGGGTCACCGAGCTGCAAGAACTCTTCCTCACGCGCGTCGGGCTCGACATCGGCAAGGTGT
GGGTCGCGGACGACGGCGCCGCCGTGGCGGTCTGGACCACGCCGGAGAGCGTCGAAGCGGGGGCGGTGTT
CGCCGAGATCGGCCCGCGCATGGCCGAGTTGAGCGGTTCCCGGCTGGCCGCGCAGCAACAGATGGAAGGC
CTCCTGGCGCCGCACCGGCCCAAGGAGCCCGCGTGGTTCCTGGCCACCGTCGGAGTCTCGCCCGACCACC
AGGGCAAGGGTCTGGGCAGCGCCGTCGTGCTCCCCGGAGTGGAGGCGGCCGAGCGCGCCGGGGTGCCCGC
CTTCCTGGAGACCTCCGCGCCCCGCAACCTCCCCTTCTACGAGCGGCTCGGCTTCACCGTCACCGCCGAC
GTCGAGGTGCCCGAAGGACCGCGCACCTGGTGCATGACCCGCAAGCCCGGTGCCTGAACGCGTTAAGTCG
ACAATCAACCTCTGGATTACAAAATTTGTGAAAGATTGACTGGTATTCTTAACTATGTTGCTCCTTTTAC
GCTATGTGGATACGCTGCTTTAATGCCTTTGTATCATGCTATTGCTTCCCGTATGGCTTTCATTTTCTCC
TCCTTGTATAAATCCTGGTTGCTGTCTCTTTATGAGGAGTTGTGGCCCGTTGTCAGGCAACGTGGCGTGG
TGTGCACTGTGTTTGCTGACGCAACCCCCACTGGTTGGGGCATTGCCACCACCTGTCAGCTCCTTTCCGG
GACTTTCGCTTTCCCCCTCCCTATTGCCACGGCGGAACTCATCGCCGCCTGCCTTGCCCGCTGCTGGACA
GGGGCTCGGCTGTTGGGCACTGACAATTCCGTGGTGTTGTCGGGGAAATCATCGTCCTTTCCTTGGCTGC
TCGCCTGTGTTGCCACCTGGATTCTGCGCGGGACGTCCTTCTGCTACGTCCCTTCGGCCCTCAATCCAGC
GGACCTTCCTTCCCGCGGCCTGCTGCCGGCTCTGCGGCCTCTTCCGCGTCTTCGCCTTCGCCCTCAGACG
AGTCGGATCTCCCTTTGGGCCGCCTCCCCGCGTCGACTTTAAGACCAATGACTTACAAGGCAGCTGTAGA
TCTTAGCCACTTTTTAAAAGAAAAGGGGGGACTGGAAGGGCTAATTCACTCCCAACGAAGACAAGATCTG
CTTTTTGCTTGTACTGGGTCTCTCTGGTTAGACCAGATCTGAGCCTGGGAGCTCTCTGGCTAACTAGGGA
ACCCACTGCTTAAGCCTCAATAAAGCTTGCCTTGAGTGCTTCAAGTAGTGTGTGCCCGTCTGTTGTGTGA
CTCTGGTAACTAGAGATCCCTCAGACCCTTTTAGTCAGTGTGGAAAATCTCTAGCAGTACGTATAGTAGT
TCATGTCATCTTATTATTCAGTATTTATAACTTGCAAAGAAATGAATATCAGAGAGTGAGAGGAACTTGT
TTATTGCAGCTTATAATGGTTACAAATAAAGCAATAGCATCACAAATTTCACAAATAAAGCATTTTTTTC
ACTGCATTCTAGTTGTGGTTTGTCCAAACTCATCAATGTATCTTATCATGTCTGGCTCTAGCTATCCCGC
CCCTAACTCCGCCCATCCCGCCCCTAACTCCGCCCAGTTCCGCCCATTCTCCGCCCCATGGCTGACTAAT
TTTTTTTATTTATGCAGAGGCCGAGGCCGCCTCGGCCTCTGAGCTATTCCAGAAGTAGTGAGGAGGCTTT
TTTGGAGGCCTAGGGACGTACCCAATTCGCCCTATAGTGAGTCGTATTACGCGCGCTCACTGGCCGTCGT
TTTACAACGTCGTGACTGGGAAAACCCTGGCGTTACCCAACTTAATCGCCTTGCAGCACATCCCCCTTTC
GCCAGCTGGCGTAATAGCGAAGAGGCCCGCACCGATCGCCCTTCCCAACAGTTGCGCAGCCTGAATGGCG
AATGGG
[124 nt withheld, positions 3367-3490]
C
[91 nt withheld, positions 3492-3582]
A
[49 nt withheld, positions 3584-3632]
CCTTTGACGTTGGAGTCCACGTTCTTT
[37 nt withheld, positions 3660-3696]
ACCCTATCTCGGTCTATTCTTTTGATTTATAAGGGATTTTGCCGATTTCGGCCTATTGGTTAAAAAATGA
GCTGATTTAACAAAAATTTAACGCGAATTTTAACAAAATATTAACGCTTACAATTTAGGTGGCACTTTTC
GGGGAAATGTGCGCGGAACCCCTATTTGTTTATTTTTCTAAATACATTCAAATATGTATCCGCTCATGAG
ACAATAACCCTGATAAATGCTTCAATAATATTGAAAAAGGAAGAGTATGAGTATTCAACATTTCCGTGTC
GCCCTTATTCCCTTTTTTGCGGCATTTTGCCTTCCTGTTTTTGCTCACCCAGAAACGCTGGTGAAAGTAA
AAGATGCTGAAGATCAGTTGGGTGCACGAGTGGGTTACATCGAACTGGATCTCAACAGCGGTAAGATCCT
TGAGAGTTTTCGCCCCGAAGAACGTTTTCCAATGATGAGCACTTTTAAAGTTCTGCTATGTGGCGCGGTA
TTATCCCGTATTGACGCCGGGCAAGAGCAACTCGGTCGCCGCATACACTATTCTCAGAATGACTTGGTTG
AGTACTCACCAGTCACAGAAAAGCATCTTACGGATGGCATGACAGTAAGAGAATTATGCAGTGCTGCCAT
AACCATGAGTGATAACACTGCGGCCAACTTACTTCTGACAACGATCGGAGGACCGAAGGAGCTAACCGCT
TTTTTGCACAACATGGGGGATCATGTAACTCGCCTTGATCGTTGGGAACCGGAGCTGAATGAAGCCATAC
CAAACGACGAGCGTGACACCACGATGCCTGTAGCAATGGCAACAACGTTGCGCAAACTATTAACTGGCGA
ACTACTTACTCTAGCTTCCCGGCAACAATTAATAGACTGGATGGAGGCGGATAAAGTTGCAGGACCACTT
CTGCGCTCGGCCCTTCCGGCTGGCTGGTTTATTGCTGATAAATCTGGAGCCGGTGAGCGTGGGTCTCGCG
GTATCATTGCAGCACTGGGGCCAGATGGTAAGCCCTCCCGTATCGTAGTTATCTACACGACGGGGAGTCA
GGCAACTATGGATGAACGAAATAGACAGATCGCTGAGATAGGTGCCTCACTGATTAAGCATTGGTAACTG
TCAGACCAAGTTTACTCATATATACTTTAGATTGATTTAAAACTTCATTTTTAATTTAAAAGGATCTAGG
TGAAGATCCTTTTTGATAATCTCATGACCAAAATCCCTTAACGTGAGTTTTCGTTCCACTGAGCGTCAGA
CCCCGTAGAAAAGATCAAAGGATCTTCTTGAGATCCTTTTTTTCTGCGCGTAATCTGCTGCTTGCAAACA
AAAAAACCACCGCTACCAGCGGTGGTTTGTTTGCCGGATCAAGAGCTACCAACTCTTTTTCCGAAGGTAA
CTGGCTTCAGCAGAGCGCAGATACCAAATACTGTTCTTCTAGTGTAGCCGTAGTTAGGCCACCACTTCAA
GAACTCTGTAGCACCGCCTACATACCTCGCTCTGCTAATCCTGTTACCAGTGGCTGCTGCCAGTGGCGAT
AAGTCGTGTCTTACCGGGTTGGACTCAAGACGATAGTTACCGGATAAGGCGCAGCGGTCGGGCTGAACGG
GGGGTTCGTGCACACAGCCCAGCTTGGAGCGAACGACCTACACCGAACTGAGATACCTACAGCGTGAGCT
ATGAGAAAGCGCCACGCTTCCCGAAGGGAGAAAGGCGGACAGGTATCCGGTAAGCGGCAGGGTCGGAACA
GGAGAGCGCACGAGGGAGCTTCCAGGGGGAAACGCCTGGTATCTTTATAGTCCTGTCGGGTTTCGCCACC
TCTGACTTGAGCGTCGATTTTTGTGATGCTCGTCAGGGGGGCGGAGCCTATGGAAAAACGCCAGCAACGC
GGCCTTTTTACGGTTCCTGGCCTTTTGCTGGCCTTTTGCTCACATGTTCTTTCCTGCGTTATCCCCTGAT
TCTGTGGATAACCGTATTACCGCCTTTGAGTGAGCTGATACCGCTCGCCGCAGCCGAACGACCGAGCGCA
GCGAGTCAGTGAGCGAGGAAGCGGAAGAGCGCCCAATACGCAAACCGCCTCTCCCCGCGCGTTGGCCGAT
TCATTAATGCAGCTGGCACGACAGGTTTCCCGACTGGAAAGCGGGCAGTGAGCGCAACGCAATTAATGTG
AGTTAGCTCACTCATTAGGCACCCCAGGCTTTACACTTTATGCTTCCGGCTCGTATGTTGTGTGGAATTG
TGAGCGGATAACAATTTCACACAGGAAACAGCTATGACCATGATTACGCCAAGCGCGCAATTAACCCTCA
CTAAAGGGAACAAAAGCTGGAGCTGCAAGCTTAATGTAGTCTTATGCAATACTCTTGTAGTCTTGCAACA
TGGTAACGATGAGTTAGCAACATGCCTTACAAGGAGAGAAAAAGCACCGTGCATGCCGATTGGTGGAAGT
AAGGTGGTACGATCGTGCCTTATTAGGAAGGCAACAGACGGGTCTGACATGGATTGGACGAACCACTGAA
TTGCCGCATTGCAGAGATATTGTATTTAAGTGCCTAGCTCGATACATAAACGGGTCTCTCTGGTTAGACC
AGATCTGAGCCTGGGAGCTCTCTGGCTAACTAGGGAACCCACTGCTTAAGCCTCAATAAAGCTTGCCTTG
AGTGCTTCAAGTAGTGTGTGCCCGTCTGTTGTGTGACTCTGGTAACTAGAGATCCCTCAGACCCTTTTAG
TCAGTGTGGAAAATCTCTAGCAGTGGCGCCCGAACAGGGACTTGAAAGCGAAAGGGAAACCAGAGGAGCT
CTCTCGACGCAGGACTCGGCTTGCTGAAGCGCGCACGGCAAGAGGCGAGGGGCGGCGACTGGTGAGTACG
CCAAAAATTTTGACTAGCGGAGGCTAGAAGGAGAGAGATGGGTGCGAGAGCGTCAGTATTAAGCGGGGGA
GAATTAGATCGCGATGGGAAAAAATTCGGTTAAGGCCAGGGGGAAAGAAAAAATATAAATTAAAACATAT
AGTATGGGCAAGCAGGGAGCTAGAACGATTCGCAGTTAATCCTGGCCTGTTAGAAACATCAGAAGGCTGT
AGACAAATACTGGGACAGCTACAACCATCCCTTCAGACAGGATCAGAAGAACTTAGATCATTATATAATA
CAGTAGCAACCCTCTATTGTGTGCATCAAAGGATAGAGATAAAAGACACCAAGGAAGCTTTAGACAAGAT
AGAGGAAGAGCAAAACAAAAGTAAGACCACCGCACAGCAAGCGGCCGCTGATCTTCAGACCTGGAGGAGG
AGATATGAGGGACAATTGGAGAAGTGAATTATATAAATATAAAGTAGTAAAAATTGAACCATTAGGAGTA
GCACCCACCAAGGCAAAGAGAAGAGTGGTGCAGAGAGAAAAAAGAGCAGTGGGAATAGGAGCTTTGTTCC
TTGGGTTCTTGGGAGCAGCAGGAAGCACTATGGGCGCAGCGTCAATGACGCTGACGGTACAGGCCAGACA
ATTATTGTCTGGTATAGTGCAGCAGCAGAACAATTTGCTGAGGGCTATTGAGGCGCAACAGCATCTGTTG
CAACTCACAGTCTGGGGCATCAAGCAGCTCCAGGCAAGAATCCTGGCTGTGGAAAGATACCTAAAGGATC
AACAGCTCCTGGGGATTTGGGGTTGCTCTGGAAAACTCATTTGCACCACTGCTGTGCCTTGGAATGCTAG
TTGGAGTAATAAATCTCTGGAACAGATTTGGAATCACACGACCTGGATGGAGTGGGACAGAGAAATTAAC
AATTACACAAGCTTAATACACTCCTTAATTGAAGAATCGCAAAACCAGCAAGAAAAGAATGAACAAGAAT
TATTGGAATTAGATAAATGGGCAAGTTTGTGGAATTGGTTTAACATAACAAATTGGCTGTGGTATATAAA
ATTATTCATAATGATAGTAGGAGGCTTGGTAGGTTTAAGAATAGTTTTTGCTGTACTTTCTATAGTGAAT
AGAGTTAGGCAGGGATATTCACCATTATCGTTTCAGACCCACCTCCCAACCCCGAGGGGACCCAGAGAGG
GCCTATTTCCCATGATTCCTTCATATTTGCATATACGATACAAGGCTGTTAGAGAGATAATTAGAATTAA
TTTGACTGTAAACACAAAGATATTAGTACAAAATACGTGACGTAGAAAGTAATAATTTCTTGGGTAGTTT
GCAGTTTTAAAATTATGTTTTAAAATGGACTATCATATGCTTACCGTAACTTGAAAGTATTTCGATTTCT
TGGCTTTATATATCTTGTGGAAAGGACGAAACACCGCGCTACATCTGCGAAACCCAGTTTTAGAGCTAGA
AATAGCAAGTTAAAATAAGGCTAGTCCGTTATCAACTTGAAAAAGTGGCACCGAGTCGGTGCTTTTTTAA
GCTTGGCGTAACTAGATCTTGAGACAAATGGCAGTATTCATCCACAATTTTAAAAGAAAAGGGGGGATTG
GGGGGTACAGTGCAGGGGAAAGAATAGTAGACATAATAGCAACAGACATACAAACTAAAGAATTACAAAA
ACAAATTACAAAAATTCAAAATTTTCGGGTTTATTACAGGGACAGCAGAGATCCACTTTGGCGCCGGCTC
GAGGGGG
