>Addgene plasmid #77473 | HIPK4 gRNA (BRDN0001145493) | depositor partial sequence | sequence record 144933 | Target Sequence
CGCTACATCTGCGAAACCCA
