>Addgene plasmid #77473 | HIPK4 gRNA (BRDN0001145493) | addgene partial sequence | sequence record 187829 | hU6-F
TAGAAAGTAATAATTTCTTGGGTAGTTTGCAGTTTTAAAATTATGTTTTAAAATGGACTATCATATGCTT
ACCGTAACTTGAAAGTATTTCGATTTCTTGGCTTTATATATCTTGTGGAAAGGACGAAACACCGCGCTAC
ATCTGCGAAACCCAGTTTTAGAGCTAGAAATAGCAAGTTAAAATAAGGCTAGTCCGTTATCAACTTGAAA
AAGTGGCACCGAGTCGGTGCTTTTTTAAGCTTGGCGTAACTAGATCTTGAGACAAATGGCAGTATTCATC
CACAATTTTAAAAGAAAAGGGGGGATTGGGGGGTACAGTGCAGGGGAAAGAATAGTAGACATAATAGCAA
CAGACATACAAACTAAAGAATTACAAAAACAAATTACAAAAATTCAAAATTTTCGGGTTTATTACAGGGA
CAGCAGAGATCCACTTTGGCGCCGGCTCGAGGGGGCCCGGGTGCAAAGATGGATAAAGTTTTAAACAGAG
AGGAATCTTTGCAGCTAATGGACCTTCTAGGTCTTGAAAGGAGTGGGAATTGGCTCCGGTGCCCGTCAGT
GGGCAGAGCG
